>Addgene plasmid #126285 | pGWB14-LYX067 | addgene full sequence | sequence record 246920 | Addgene NGS Result
TCGGTCTTGCCTTGCTCGTCGGTGATGTACTTCACCAGCTCCGCGAAGTCGCTCTTCTTGATGGAGCGCA
TGGGGACGTGCTTGGCAATCACGCGCACCCCCCGGCCGTTTTAGCGGCTAAAAAAGTCATGGCTCTGCCC
TCGGGCGGACCACGCCCATCATGACCTTGCCAAGCTCGTCCTGCTTCTCTTCGATCTTCGCCAGCAGGGC
GAGGATCGTGGCATCACCGAACCGCGCCGTGCGCGGGTCGTCGGTGAGCCAGAGTTTCAGCAGGCCGCCC
AGGCGGCCCAGGTCGCCATTGATGCGGGCCAGCTCGCGGACGTGCTCATAGTCCACGACGCCCGTGATTT
TGTAGCCCTGGCCGACGGCCAGCAGGTAGGCCGACAGGCTCATGCCGGCCGCCGCCGCCTTTTCCTCAAT
CGCTCTTCGTTCGTCTGGAAGGCAGTACACCTTGATAGGTGGGCTGCCCTTCCTGGTTGGCTTGGTTTCA
TCAGCCATCCGCTTGCCCTCATCTGTTACGCCGGCGGTAGCCGGCCAGCCTCGCAGAGCAGGATTCCCGT
TGAGCACCGCCAGGTGCGAATAAGGGACAGTGAAGAAGGAACACCCGCTCGCGGGTGGGCCTACTTCACC
TATCCTGCCCGGCTGACGCCGTTGGATACACCAAGGAAAGTCTACACGAACCCTTTGGCAAAATCCTGTA
TATCGTGCGAAAAAGGATGGATATACCGAAAAAATCGCTATAATGACCCCGAAGCAGGGTTATGCAGCGG
AAAAGCGCCACGCTTCCCGAAGGGAGAAAGGCGGACAGGTATCCGGTAAGCGGCAGGGTCGGAACAGGAG
AGCGCACGAGGGAGCTTCCAGGGGGAAACGCCTGGTATCTTTATAGTCCTGTCGGGTTTCGCCACCTCTG
ACTTGAGCGTCGATTTTTGTGATGCTCGTCAGGGGGGCGGAGCCTATGGAAAAACGCCAGCAACGCGGCC
TTTTTACGGTTCCTGGCCTTTTGCTGGCCTTTTGCTCACATGTTCTTTCCTGCGTTATCCCCTGATTCTG
TGGATAACCGTATTACCGCCTTTGAGTGAGCTGATACCGCTCGCCGCAGCCGAACGACCGAGCGCAGCGA
GTCAGTGAGCGAGGAAGCGGAAGAGCGCCAGAAGGCCGCCAGAGAGGCCGAGCGCGGCCGTGAGGCTTGG
ACGCTAGGGCAGGGCATGAAAAAGCCCGTAGCGGGCTGCTACGGGCGTCTGACGCGGTGGAAAGGGGGAG
GGGATGTTGTCTACATGGCTCTGCTGTAGTGAGTGGGTTGCGCTCCGGCAGCGGTCCTGATCAATCGTCA
CCCTTTCTCGGTCCTTCAACGTTCCTGACAACGAGCCTCCTTTTCGCCAATCCATCGACAATCACCGCGA
GTCCCTGCTCGAACGCTGCGTCCGGACCGGCTTCGTCGAAGGCGTCTATCGCGGCCCGCAACAGCGGCGA
GAGCGGAGCCTGTTCAACGGTGCCGCCGCGCTCGCCGGCATCGCTGTCGCCGGCCTGCTCCTCAAGCACG
GCCCCAACAGTGAAGTAGCTGATTGTCATCAGCGCATTGACGGCGTCCCCGGCCGAAAAACCCGCCTCGC
AGAGGAAGCGAAGCTGCGCGTCGGCCGTTTCCATCTGCGGTGCGCCCGGTCGCGTGCCGGCATGGATGCG
CGCGCCATCGCGGTAGGCGAGCAGCGCCTGCCTGAAGCTGCGGGCATTCCCGATCAGAAATGAGCGCCAG
TCGTCGTCGGCTCTCGGCACCGAATGCGTATGATTCTCCGCCAGCATGGCTTCGGCCAGTGCGTCGAGCA
GCGCCCGCTTGTTCCTGAAGTGCCAGTAAAGCGCCGGCTGCTGAACCCCCAACCGTTCCGCCAGTTTGCG
TGTCGTCAGACCGTCTACGCCGACCTCGTTCAACAGGTCCAGGGCGGCACGGATCACTGTATTCGGCTGC
AACTTTGTCATGCTTGACACTTTATCACTGATAAACATAATATGTCCACCAACTTATCAGTGATAAAGAA
TCCGCGCGTTCAATCGGACCAGCGGAGGCTGGTCCGGAGGCCAGACGTGAAACCCAACATACCCCTGATC
GTAATTCTGAGCACTGTCGCGCTCGACGCTGTCGGCATCGGCCTGATTATGCCGGTGCTGCCGGGCCTCC
TGCGCGATCTGGTTCACTCGAACGACGTCACCGCCCACTATGGCATTCTGCTGGCGCTGTATGCGTTGGT
GCAATTTGCCTGCGCACCTGTGCTGGGCGCGCTGTCGGATCGTTTCGGGCGGCGGCCAATCTTGCTCGTC
TCGCTGGCCGGCGCCAGATCTGGGGAACCCTGTGGTTGGCATGCACATACAAATGGACGAACGGATAAAC
CTTTTCACGCCCTTTTAAATATCCGATTATTCTAATAAACGCTCTTTTCTCTTAGGTTTACCCGCCAATA
TATCCTGTCAAACACTGATAGTTTAAACGTTGCGATTAAGAATTCGAGCTCGGTACCCCCCTACTCCAAA
AATGTCAAAGATACAGTCTCAGAAGACCAAAGGGCTATTGAGACTTTTCAACAAAGGGTAATTTCGGGAA
ACCTCCTCGGATTCCATTGCCCAGCTATCTGTCACTTCATCGAAAGGACAGTAGAAAAGGAAGGTGGCTC
CTACAAATGCCATCATTGCGATAAAGGAAAGGCTATCATTCAAGATGCCTCTGCCGACAGTGGTCCCAAA
GATGGACCCCCACCCACGAGGAGCATCGTGGAAAAAGAAGACGTTCCAACCACGTCTTCAAAGCAAGTGG
ATTGATGTGACATCTCCACTGACGTAAGGGATGACGCACAATCCCACTATCCTTCGCAAGACCCTTCCTC
TATATAAGGAAGTTCATTTCATTTGGAGAGGACAGCCCAAGCTTCGACTCTAGAGGATCCCCTTAAATCG
ATATGGAACGAGCTATACAAGGAAACGACGCTAGGGAACAAGCTAACAGTGAACGTTGGGATGGAGGATC
AGGAGGTACCACTTCTCCCTTCAAACTTCCTGACGAAAGTCCGAGTTGGACTGAGTGGCGGCTACATAAC
GATGAGACGAATTCGAATCAAGATAATCCCCTTGGTTTCAAGGAAAGCTGGGGTTTCGGGAAAGTTGTAT
TTAAGAGATATCTCAGATACGACAGGACGGAAGCTTCACTGCACAGAGTCCTTGGATCTTGGACGGGAGA
TTCGGTTAACTATGCAGCATCTCGATTTTTCGGTTTCGACCAGATCGGATGTACCTATAGTATTCGGTTT
CGAGGAGTTAGTATCACCGTTTCTGGAGGGTCTCGAACTCTTCAGCATCTCTGTGAGATGGCAATTCGGT
CTAAGCAAGAACTGCTACAGCTTGCCCCAATCGAAGTGGAAAGTAATGTATCAAGAGGATGCCCTGAAGG
TACTCAAACCTTCGAAAAAGAAAGCGAGTAAGTCGAGGGCGAGCTCGAATTCGGTACGCTGAAATCACCA
GTCTCTCTCTACAAATCTATCTCTCTCTATTTTCTCCATAAATAATGTGTGAGTAGTTTCCCGATAAGGG
AAATTAGGGTTCTTATAGGGTTTCGCTCATGTGTTGAGCATATAAGAAACCCTTAGTATGTATTTGTATT
TGTAAAATACTTCTATCAATAAAATTTCTAATTCCTAAAACCAAAATCCAGTACTAAAATCCAGATCTCC
CTGCAGGTCCCCAGATTAGCCTTTTCAATTTCAGAAAGAATGCTAACCCACAGATGGTTAGAGAGGCTTA
CGCAGCAGGTCTCATCAAGACGATCTACCCGAGCAATAATCTCCAGGAAATCAAATACCTTCCCAAGAAG
GTTAAAGATGCAGTCAAAAGATTCAGGACTAACTGCATCAAGAACACAGAGAAAGATATATTTCTCAAGA
TCAGAAGTACTATTCCAGTATGGACGATTCAAGGCTTGCTTCACAAACCAAGGCAAGTAATAGAGATTGG
AGTCTCTAAAAAGGTAGTTCCCACTGAATCAAAGGCCATGGAGTCAAAGATTCAAATAGAGGACCTAACA
GAACTCGCCGTAAAGACTGGCGAACAGTTCATACAGAGTCTCTTACGACTCAATGACAAGAAGAAAATCT
TCGTCAACATGGTGGAGCACGACACACTTGTCTACTCCAAAAATATCAAAGATACAGTCTCAGAAGACCA
AAGGGCAATTGAGACTTTTCAACAAAGGGTAATATCCGGAAACCTCCTCGGATTCCATTGCCCAGCTATC
TGTCACTTTATTGTGAAGATAGTGGAAAAGGAAGGTGGCTCCTACAAATGCCATCATTGCGATAAAGGAA
AGGCCATCGTTGAAGATGCCTCTGCCGACAGTGGTCCCAAAGATGGACCCCCACCCACGAGGAGCATCGT
GGAAAAAGAAGACGTTCCAACCACGTCTTCAAAGCAAGTGGATTGATGTGATATCTCCACTGACGTAAGG
GATGACGCACAATCCCACTATCCTTCGCAAGACCCTTCCTCTATATAAGGAAGTTCATTTCATTTGGAGA
GAACACGGGGGACTCTAGAGTTATCAACAAGTTTGTACAAAAAAGCAGGCTCCACCACTAGTATGTCACT
CGACATGACATCTTTGATTTCTTCGGAACGTGTTTGTTACTTGCAGTGCAACTTTTGCAACACCGTTCTT
GCGGTTAGCGTTCCATGCAGCAACATATTTGCCATTGTGACAGTAAGATGTGGCCACTGCTCTAATTTGC
TTTCTGTTAGTATGCAGTCTTCACCTCAGCCTCTCCCCCTTCCAGATCCACAGAAGCAGCAAAGACAACA
GTCAAATGTTGAAAATGGCAGTAAAGCCTGCGAGTCATCATCTTCTTCAAAGTTCAACAGATTTTCTGCC
ATTGATTATTCTCCTCAAATTGAACCTCGAATCACACCTATTCGCCCGCCGGAGAAAAGACAACGTCTTC
CTTCTGCTTACAACCGATTCATCAAGGAAGAGATCCAAAGGATAAAGGCAAGCAATCCTGATATTAGTCA
CCGGCAAGCTTTTAGCACTGCTGCCAAAAATTGGGCGCATTTTCCTCATATCCACTTTGGACTCAAGCAA
GCCAAATTGGACCATGCAGTTGCAGGAGAGAGTCCTCATAAATCTCTTGGTCTTTACCCCGGGGACCCAG
CTTTCTTGTACAAAGTGGTTGATAACAGCGGGTTAATTAACATCTTTTACCCATACGATGTTCCTGACTA
TGCGGGCTATCCCTATGACGTCCCGGACTATGCAGGATCCTATCCATATGACGTTCCAGATTACGCTGCT
CAGTGCAGCGCTTAGAGCTCGAATTTCCCCGATCGTTCAAACATTTGGCAATAAAGTTTCTTAAGATTGA
ATCCTGTTGCCGGTCTTGCGATGATTATCATATAATTTCTGTTGAATTACGTTAAGCATGTAATAATTAA
CATGTAATGCATGACGTTATTTATGAGATGGGTTTTTATGATTAGAGTCCCGCAATTATACATTTAATAC
GCGATAGAAAACAAAATATAGCGCGCAAACTAGGATAAATTATCGCGCGCGGTGTCATCTATGTTACTAG
ATCGGGAATTAGCTTCATCAACGCAAGACATGCGCACGACCGTCTGACAGGAGAGGAATTTCCGACGAGC
ACAGAAAGGACTTGCTCTTGGACGTAGGCCTATTTCTCAGGCACATGTATCAAGTGTTCGGACGTGGGTT
TTCGATGGTGTATCAGCCGCCGCCAACTGGGAGATGAGGAGGCTTTCTTGGGGGGCAGTCAGCAGTTCAT
TTCACAAGACAGAGGAACTTGTAAGGAGATGCACTGATTTATCTTGGCGCAAACCAGCAGGACGAATTAG
TGGGAATAGCCCGCGAATATCTAAGTTATGCCTGTCGGCATGAGCAGAAACTTCCAATTCGAAACAGTTT
GGAGAGGTTGTTTTTGGGCATACCTTTTGTTAGTCAGCCTCTCGATTGCTCATCGTCATTACACAGTACC
GAAGTTTGATCGATCTAGTAACATAGATGACACCGCGCGCGATAATTTATCCTAGTTTGCGCGCTATATT
TTGTTTTCTATCGCGTATTAAATGTATAATTGCGGGACTCTAATCATAAAAACCCATCTCATAAATAACG
TCATGCATTACATGTTAATTATTACATGCTTAACGTAATTCAACAGAAATTATATGATAATCATCGCAAG
ACCGGCAACAGGATTCAATCTTAAGAAACTTTATTGCCAAATGTTTGAACGATCTGCTTCGACGCACTCC
TTCTTTACTCCACCATCTCGTCCTTATTGAAAACGTGGGTAGCACCAAAACGAATCAAGTCGCTGGAACT
GAAGTTACCAATCACGCTGGATGATTTGCCAGTTGGATTAATCTTGCCTTTCCCCGCATGAATAATATTG
ATGAATGCATGCGTGAGGGGTATTTCGATTTTGGCAATAGCTGCAATTGCCGCGACATCCTCCAACGAGC
ATAATTCTTCAGAAAAATAGCGATGTTCCATGTTGTCAGGGCATGCATGATGCACGTTATGAGGTGACGG
TGCTAGGCAGTATTCCCTCAAAGTTTCATAGTCAGTATCATATTCATCATTGCATTCCTGCAAGAGAGAA
TTGAGACGCAATCCACACGCTGCGGCAACCTTCCGGCGTTCGTGGTCTATTTGCTCTTGGACGTTGCAAA
CGTAAGTGTTGGATCCCGGTCGGCATCTACTCTATTCCTTTGCCCTCGGACGAGTGCTGGGGCGTCGGTT
TCCACTATCGGCGAGTACTTCTACACAGCCATCGGTCCAGACGGCCGCGCTTCTGCGGGCGATTTGTGTA
CGCCCGACAGTCCCGGCTCCGGATCGGACGATTGCGTCGCATCGACCCTGCGCCCAAGCTGCATCATCGA
AATTGCCGTCAACCAAGCTCTGATAGAGTTGGTCAAGACCAATGCGGAGCATATACGCCCGGAGCCGCGG
CGATCCTGCAAGCTCCGGATGCCTCCGCTCGAAGTAGCGCGTCTGCTGCTCCATACAAGCCAACCACGGC
CTCCAGAAGAAGATGTTGGCGACCTCGTATTGGGAATCCCCGAACATCGCCTCGCTCCAGTCAATGACCG
CTGTTATGCGGCCATTGTCCGTCAGGACATTGTTGGAGCCGAAATCCGCGTGCACGAGGTGCCGGACTTC
GGGGCAGTCCTCGGCCCAAAGCATCAGCTCATCGAGAGCCTGCGCGACGGACGCACTGACGGTGTCGTCC
ATCACAGTTTGCCAGTGATACACATGGGGATCAGCAATCGCGCATATGAAATCACGCCATGTAGTGTATT
GACCGATTCCTTGCGGTCCGAATGGGCCGAACCCGCTCGTCTGGCTAAGATCGGCCGCAGCGATCGCATC
CATGGCCTCCGCGACCGGCTGCAGAACAGCGGGCAGTTCGGTTTCAGGCAGGTCTTGCAACGTGACACCC
TGTGCACGGCGGGAGATGCAATAGGTCAGGCTCTCGCTGAATTCCCCAATGTCAAGCACTTCCGGAATCG
GGAGCGCGGCCGATGCAAAGTGCCGATAAACATAACGATCTTTGTAGAAACCATCGGCGCAGCTATTTAC
CCGCAGGACATATCCACGCCCTCCTACATCGAAGCTGAAAGCACGAGATTCTTCGCCCTCCGAGAGCTGC
ATCAGGTCGGAGACGCTGTCGAACTTTTCGATCAGAAACTTCTCGACAGACGTCGCGGTGAGTTCAGGCT
TTTTCATATCGGGGTCGTCCTCTCCAAATGAAATGAACTTCCTTATATAGAGGAAGGGTCTTGCGAAGGA
TAGTGGGATTGTGCGTCATCCCTTACGTCAGTGGAGATATCACATCAATCCACTTGCTTTGAAGACGTGG
TTGGAACGTCTTCTTTTTCCACGATGCTCCTCGTGGGTGGGGGTCCATCTTTGGGACCACTGTCGGCAGA
GGCATCTTGAACGATAGCCTTTCCTTTATCGCAATGATGGCATTTGTAGGTGCCACCTTCCTTTTCTACT
GTCCTTTTGATGAAGTGACAGATAGCTGGGCAATGGAATCCGAGGAGGTTTCCCGATATTACCCTTTGTT
GAAAAGTCTCAATAGCCCTTTGGTCTTCTGAGACTGTATCTTTGATATTCTTGGAGTAGACGAGAGTGTC
GTGCTCCACCATGTTGACGGATCTCTAGGACGCGTCCTAGAAGCTAATTCACTGGCCGTCGTTTTACAAC
GTCGTGACTGGGAAAACCCTGGCGTTACCCAACTTAATCGCCTTGCAGCACATCCCCCTTTCGCCAGCTG
GCGTAATAGCGAAGAGGCCCGCACCGATCGCCCTTCCCAACAGTTGCGCAGCCTGAATG
[44 nt withheld, positions 8390-8433]
C
[141 nt withheld, positions 8435-8575]
CCTTTGACGTTGGAGTCCACGTTCTTT
[37 nt withheld, positions 8603-8639]
ACCCTATCTCGGGCTATTCTTTTGATTTATAAGGGATTTTGCCGATTTCGGAACCACCATCAAACAGGAT
TTTCGCCTGCTGGGGCAAACCAGCGTGGACCGCTTGCTGCAACTCTCTCAGGGCCAGGCGGTGAAGGGCA
ATCAGCTGTTGCCCGTCTCACTGGTGAAAAGAAAAACCACCCCAGTACATTAAAAACGTCCGCAATGTGT
TATTAAGTTGTCTAAGCGTCAATTTGTTTACACCACAATATATCCTGCCACCAGCCAGCCAACAGCTCCC
CGACCGGCAGCTCGGCACAAAATCACCACTCGATACAGGCAGCCCATCAGTCCGGGACGGCGTCAGCGGG
AGAGCCGTTGTAAGGCGGCAGACTTTGCTCATGTTACCGATGCTATTCGGAAGAACGGCAACTAAGCTGC
CGGGTTTGAAACACGGATGATCTCGCGGAGGGTAGCATGTTGATTGTAACGATGACAGAGCGTTGCTGCC
TGTGATCAAATATCATCTCCCTCGCAGAGATCCGAATTATCAGCCTTCTTATTCATTTCTCGCTTAACCG
TGACAGGCTGTCGATCTTGAGAACTATGCCGACATAATAGGAAATCGCTGGATAAAGCCGCTGAGGAAGC
TGAGTGGCGCTATTTCTTTAGAAGTGAACGTTGACGATATCAACTCCCCTATCCATTGCTCACCGAATGG
TACAGGTCGGGGACCCGAAGTTCCGACTGTCGGCCTGATGCATCCCCGGCTGATCGACCCCAGATCTGGG
GCTGAGAAAGCCCAGTAAGGAAACAACTGTAGGTTCGAGTCGCGAGATCCCCCGGAACCAAAGGAAGTAG
GTTAAACCCGCTCCGATCAGGCCGAGCCACGCCAGGCCGAGAACATTGGTTCCTGTAGGCATCGGGATTG
GCGGATCAAACACTAAAGCTACTGGAACGAGCAGAAGTCCTCCGGCCGCCAGTTGCCAGGCGGTAAAGGT
GAGCAGAGGCACGGGAGGTTGCCACTTGCGGGTCAGCACGGTTCCGAACGCCATGGAAACCGCCCCCGCC
AGGCCCGCTGCGACGCCGACAGGATCTAGCGCTGCGTTTGGTGTCAACACCAACAGCGCCACGCCCGCAG
TTCCGCAAATAGCCCCCAGGACCGCCATCAATCGTATCGGGCTACCTAGCAGAGCGGCAGAGATGAACAC
GACCATCAGCGGCTGCACAGCGCCTACCGTCGCCGCGACCCCGCCCGGCAGGCGGTAGACCGAAATAAAC
AACAAGCTCCAGAATAGCGAAATATTAAGTGCGCCGAGGATGAAGATGCGCATCCACCAGATTCCCGTTG
GAATCTGTCGGACGATCATCACGAGCAATAAACCCGCCGGCAACGCCCGCAGCAGCATACCGGCGACCCC
TCGGCCTCGCTGTTCGGGCTCCACGAAAACGCCGGACAGATGCGCCTTGTGAGCGTCCTTGGGGCCGTCC
TCCTGTTTGAAGACCGACAGCCCAATGATCTCGCCGTCGATGTAGGCGCCGAATGCCACGGCATCTCGCA
ACCGTTCAGCGAACGCCTCCATGGGCTTTTTCTCCTCGTGCTCGTAAACGGACCCGAACATCTCTGGAGC
TTTCTTCAGGGCCGACAATCGGATCTCGCGGAAATCCTGCACGTCGGCCGCTCCAAGCCGTCGAATCTGA
GCCTTAATCACAATTGTCAATTTTAATCCTCTGTTTATCGGCAGTTCGTAGAGCGCGCCGTGCGTCCCGA
GCGATACTGAGCGAAGCAAGTGCGTCGAGCAGTGCCCGCTTGTTCCTGAAATGCCAGTAAAGCGCTGGCT
GCTGAACCCCCAGCCGGAACTGACCCCACAAGGCCCTAGCGTTTGCAATGCACCAGGTCATCATTGACCC
AGGCGTGTTCCACCAGGCCGCTGCCTCGCAACTCTTCGCAGGCTTCGCCGACCTGCTCGCGCCACTTCTT
CACGCGGGTGGAATCCGATCCGCACATGAGGCGGAAGGTTTCCAGCTTGAGCGGGTACGGCTCCCGGTGC
GAGCTGAAATAGTCGAACATCCGTCGGGCCGTCGGCGACAGCTTGCGGTACTTCTCCCATATGAATTTCG
TGTAGTGGTCGCCAGCAAACAGCACGACGATTTCCTCGTCGATCAGGACCTGGCAACGGGACGTTTTCTT
GCCACGGTCCAGGACGCGGAAGCGGTGCAGCAGCGACACCGATTCCAGGTGCCCAACGCGGTCGGACGTG
AAGCCCATCGCCGTCGCCTGTAGGCGCGACAGGCATTCCTCGGCCTTCGTGTAATACCGGCCATTGATCG
ACCAGCCCAGGTCCTGGCAAAGCTCGTAGAACGTGAAGGTGATCGGCTCGCCGATAGGGGTGCGCTTCGC
GTACTCCAACACCTGCTGCCACACCAGTTCGTCATCGTCGGCCCGCAGCTCGACGCCGGTGTAGGTGATC
TTCACGTCCTTGTTGACGTGGAAAATGACCTTGTTTTGCAGCGCCTCGCGCGGGATTTTCTTGTTGCGCG
TGGTGAACAGGGCAGAGCGGGCCGTGTCGTTTGGCATCGCTCGCATCGTGTCCGGCCACGGCGCAATATC
GAACAAGGAAAGCTGCATTTCCTTGATCTGCTGCTTCGTGTGTTTCAGCAACGCGGCCTGCTTGGCCTCG
CTGACCTGTTTTGCCAGGTCCTCGCCGGCGGTTTTTCGCTTCTTGGTCGTCATAGTTCCTCGCGTGTCGA
TGGTCATCGACTTCGCCAAACCTGCCGCCTCCTGTTCGAGACGACGCGAACGCTCCACGGCGGCCGATGG
CGCGGGCAGGGCAGGGGGAGCCAGTTGCACGCTGTCGCGCTCGATCTTGGCCGTAGCTTGCTGGACCATC
GAGCCGACGGACTGGAAGGTTTCGCGGGGCGCACGCATGACGGTGCGGCTTGCGATGGTTTCGGCATCCT
CGGCGGAAAACCCCGCGTCGATCAGTTCTTGCCTGTATGCCTTCCGGTCAAACGTCCGATTCATTCACCC
TCCTTGCGGGATTGCCCCGACTCACGCCGGGGCAATGTGCCCTTATTCCTGATTTGACCCGCCTGGTGCC
TTGGTGTCCAGATAATCCACCTTATCGGCAATGAAGTCGGTCCCGTAGACCGTCTGGCCGTCCTTCTCGT
ACTTGGTATTCCGAATCTTGCCCTGCACGAATACCAGCGACCCCTTGCCCAAATACTTGCCGTGGGCCTC
GGCCTGAGAGCCAAAACACTTGATGCGGAAGAAGTCGGTGCGCTCCTGCTTGTCGCCGGCATCGTTGCGC
CACATCTAGGTACTAAAACAATTCATCCAGTAAAATATAATATTTTATTTTCTCCCAATCAGGCTTGATC
CCCAGTAAGTCAAAAAATAGCTCGACATACTGTTCTTCCCCGATATCCTCCCTGATCGACCGGACGCAGA
AGGCAATGTCATACCACTTGTCCGCCCTGCCGCTTCTCCCAAGATCAATAAAGCCACTTACTTTGCCATC
TTTCACAAAGATGTTGCTGTCTCCCAGGTCGCCGTGGGAAAAGACAAGTTCCTCTTCGGGCTTTTCCGTC
TTTAAAAAATCATACAGCTCGCGCGGATCTTTAAATGGAGTGTCTTCTTCCCAGTTTTCGCAATCCACAT
CGGCCAGATCGTTATTCAGTAAGTAATCCAATTCGGCTAAGCGGCTGTCTAAGCTATTCGTATAGGGACA
ATCCGATATGTCGATGGAGTGAAAGAGCCTGATGCACTCCGCATACAGCTCGATAATCTTTTCAGGGCTT
TGTTCATCTTCATACTCTTCCGAGCAAAGGACGCCATCGGCCTCACTCATGAGCAGATTGCTCCAGCCAT
CATGCCGTTCAAAGTGCAGGACCTTTGGAACAGGCAGCTTTCCTTCCAGCCATAGCATCATGTCCTTTTC
CCGTTCCACATCATAGGTGGTCCCTTTATACCGGCTGTCCGTCATTTTTAAATATAGGTTTTCATTTTCT
CCCACCAGCTTATATACCTTAGCAGGAGACATTCCTTCCGTATCTTTTACGCAGCGGTATTTTTCGATCA
GTTTTTTCAATTCCGGTGATATTCTCATTTTAGCCATTTATTATTTCCTTCCTCTTTTCTACAGTATTTA
AAGATACCCCAAGAAGCTAATTATAACAAGACGAACTCCAATTCACTGTTCCTTGCATTCTAAAACCTTA
AATACCAGAAAACAGCTTTTTCAAAGTTGTTTTCAAAGTTGGCGTATAACATAGTATCGACGGAGCCGAT
TTTGAAACCACAATTATGGGTGATGCTGCCAACTTACTGATTTAGTGTATGATGGTGTTTTTGAGGTGCT
CCAGTGGCTTCTGTTTCTATCAGCTGTCCCTCCTGTTCAGCTACTGACGGGGTGGTGCGTAACGGCAAAA
GCACCGCCGGACATCAGCGCTATCTCTGCTCTCACTGCCGTAAAACATGGCAACTGCAGTTCACTTACAC
CGCTTCTCAACCCGGTACGCACCAGAAAATCATTGATATGGCCATGAATGGCGTTGGATGCCGGGCAACA
GCCCGCATTATGGGCGTTGGCCTCAACACGATTTTACGTCACTTAAAAAACTCAGGCCGCAGTCGGTAAC
CTCGCGCATACAGCCGGGCAGTGACGTCATCGTCTGCGCGGAAATGGACGAACAGTGGGGCTATGTCGGG
GCTAAATCGCGCCAGCGCTGGCTGTTTTACGCGTATGACAGTCTCCGGAAGACGGTTGTTGCGCACGTAT
TCGGTGAACGCACTATGGCGACGCTGGGGCGTCTTATGAGCCTGCTGTCACCCTTTGACGTGGTGATATG
GATGACGGATGGCTGGCCGCTGTATGAATCCCGCCTGAAGGGAAAGCTGCACGTAATCAGCAAGCGATAT
ACGCAGCGAATTGAGCGGCATAACCTGAATCTGAGGCAGCACCTGGCACGGCTGGGACGGAAGTCGCTGT
CGTTCTCAAAATCGGTGGAGCTGCATGACAAAGTCATCGGGCATTATCTGAACATAAAACACTATCAATA
AGTTGGAGTCATTACCCAATTATGATAGAATTTACAAGCTATAAGGTTATTGTCCTGGGTTTCAAGCATT
AGTCCATGCAAGTTTTTATGCTTTGCCCATTCTATAGATATATTGATAAGCGCGCTGCCTATGCCTTGCC
CCCTGAAATCCTTACATACGGCGATATCTTCTATATAAAAGATATATTATCTTATCAGTATTGTCAATAT
ATTCAAGGCAATCTGCCTCCTCATCCTCTTCATCCTCTTCGTCTTGGTAGCTTTTTAAATATGGCGCTTC
ATAGAGTAATTCTGTAAAGGTCCAATTCTCGTTTTCATACCTCGGTATAATCTTACCTATCACCTCAAAT
GGTTCGCTGGGTTTATCGCACCCCCGAACACGAGCACGGCACCCGCGACCACTATGCCAAGAATGCCCAA
GGTAAAAATTGCCGGCCCCGCCATGAAGTCCGTGAATGCCCCGACGGCCGAAGTGAAGGGCAGGCCGCCA
CCCAGGCCGCCGCCCTCACTGCCCGGCACCTGGTCGCTGAATGTCGATGCCAGCACCTGCGGCACGTCAA
TGCTTCCGGGCGTCGCGCTCGGGCTGATCGCCCATCCCGTTACTGCCCCGATCCCGGCAATGGCAAGGAC
TGCCAGCGCTGCCATTTTTGGGGTGAGGCCGTTCGCGGCCGAGGGGCGCAGCCCCTGGGGGGATGGGAGG
CCCGCGTTAGCGGGCCGGGAGGGTTCGAGAAGGGGGGGCACCCCCCTTCGGCGTGCGCGGTCACGCGCAC
AGGGCGCAGCCCTGGTTAAAAACAAGGTTTATAAATATTGGTTTAAAAGCAGGTTAAAAGACAGGTTAGC
GGTGGCCGAAAAACGGGCGGAAACCCTTGCAAATGCTGGATTTTCTGCCTGTGGACAGCCCCTCAAATGT
CAATAGGTGCGCCCCTCATCTGTCAGCACTCTGCCCCTCAAGTGTCAAGGATCGCGCCCCTCATCTGTCA
GTAGTCGCGCCCCTCAAGTGTCAATACCGCAGGGCACTTATCCCCAGGCTTGTCCACATCATCTGTGGGA
AACTCGCGTAAAATCAGGCGTTTTCGCCGATTTGCGAGGCTGGCCAGCTCCACGTCGCCGGCCGAAATCG
AGCCTGCCCCTCATCTGTCAACGCCGCGCCGGGTGAGTCGGCCCCTCAAGTGTCAACGTCCGCCCCTCAT
CTGTCAGTGAGGGCCAAGTTTTCCGCGAGGTATCCACAACGCCGGCGGCCGCGGTGTCTCGCACACGGCT
TCGACGGCGTTTCTGGCGCGTTTGCAGGGCCATAGACGGCCGCCAGCCCAGCGGCGAGGGCAACCAGCCC
GGTGAGCGTCGGAAAGGCGC
Features (pLannotate 1.2.2; 36 found; start..end, strand, type, name):
      3..89      -  CDS            traI (fragment): TRAI6_ECOLX - Experimental evidence at protein level: Swiss-Prot protein existence level 1. The initiation process of transfer DNA synthesis requires the interaction of at least three plasmid-specific components (TraH, I, and J) at the transfer origin resulting in the assembly of a specialised nucleoprotein complex - the relaxosome. Site- and strand-specific cleavage at the transfer origin is dependent on TraI and TraJ. From Escherichia coli.
    127..498     -  CDS            traJ: oriT-recognizing protein; traJ
    531..640     -  oriT           oriT: incP origin of transfer
    772..962     +  rep_origin     ori (fragment): high-copy-number ColE1/pMB1/pBR322/pUC origin of replication
   1321..1971    -  CDS            TetR: tetracycline resistance regulatory protein; tetR
   2077..2326    +  CDS            TcR (fragment): tetracycline efflux protein; tetA; confers resistance to tetracycline
   2436..2460    -  misc_feature   RB T-DNA repeat: right border repeat from nopaline C58 T-DNA
   2490..2508    +  misc_feature   MCS (fragment): pUC18/19 multiple cloning site
   2559..2904    +  promoter       CaMV 35S promoter: strong constitutive promoter from cauliflower mosaic virus
   2856..2902    +  promoter       minimal CaMV 35S promoter: minimal 35S promoter from cauliflower mosaic virus
   2914..2932    -  misc_feature   MCS (fragment): pUC18/19 multiple cloning site
   2943..3458    +  CDS            P19_TBSVC: Experimental evidence at protein level: Swiss-Prot protein existence level 1. Acts as a suppressor of RNA-mediated gene silencing, also known as post-transcriptional gene silencing (PTGS), a mechanism of plant viral defense that limits the accumulation of viral RNAs. Binds to short interfering RNAs (siRNAs) with high affinity. Acts as a molecular caliper to specifically select siRNAs based on the length of the duplex region of the RNA (By similarity). From Tomato bushy stunt virus (strain Cherry) (TBSV).
   3531..3707    +  polyA_signal   CaMV poly(A) signal: cauliflower mosaic virus polyadenylation signal
   4210..4551    +  promoter       CaMV 35S promoter: strong constitutive promoter from cauliflower mosaic virus
   4577..4601    +  protein_bind   attB1: mutant version of attB; recombination site for the Gateway® BP reaction BP Clonase™
   4613..5167    +  CDS            YAB2: YAB2_ARATH - Experimental evidence at protein level: Swiss-Prot protein existence level 1. Involved in the abaxial cell fate determination during embryogenesis and organogenesis. From Arabidopsis thaliana (Mouse-ear cress).
   5175..5199    -  protein_bind   attB2: mutant version of attB; recombination site for the Gateway® BP reaction BP Clonase™
   5228..5317    +  CDS            3xHA: three tandem HA epitope tags
   5351..5603    +  terminator     NOS terminator: nopaline synthase terminator and poly(A) signal
   6032..6284    -  terminator     NOS terminator: nopaline synthase terminator and poly(A) signal
   6308..6736    -  CDS            nos (fragment): DHNO_AGRT7 - Protein inferred from homology: Swiss-Prot protein existence level 3. From Agrobacterium tumefaciens (strain T37).
   6752..7777    -  CDS            HygR: aminoglycoside phosphotransferase from E. coli; aph(4)-Ia; confers resistance to hygromycin
   7787..8131    -  promoter       CaMV 35S promoter: strong constitutive promoter from cauliflower mosaic virus
   7788..7834    -  promoter       minimal CaMV 35S promoter: minimal 35S promoter from cauliflower mosaic virus
   8237..8392    +  CDS            lacZα (fragment) (sequence partly withheld): LacZα fragment of β-galactosidase; lacZ fragment
   8390..8690    +  rep_origin     M13 ori (fragment) (sequence partly withheld): M13 bacteriophage origin of replication; arrow indicates direction of (+) strand synthesis
   8691..8821    +  CDS            lacI (fragment): lac repressor; lacI; The lac repressor binds to the lac operator to inhibit transcription in E. coli. This inhibition can be relieved by adding lactose or isopropyl-β-D-thiogalactopyranoside (IPTG).
   8875..8899    -  misc_feature   LB T-DNA repeat: left border repeat from nopaline C58 T-DNA
  10356..10475   -  CDS            tetR (fragment): TETR1_ECOLX - Experimental evidence at protein level: Swiss-Prot protein existence level 1. TetR is the repressor of the tetracycline resistance element; its N-terminal region forms a helix-turn-helix structure and binds DNA. Binding of tetracycline to TetR reduces the repressor affinity for the tetracycline resistance gene (tetA) promoter operator sites. From Escherichia coli.
  10495..11643   -  CDS            trfA: trans-acting replication protein that binds to and activates oriV
  11942..12736   -  CDS            KanR: aminoglycoside phosphotransferase; aphA-3; confers resistance to kanamycin
  12928..13695   +  mobile_element IS1: prokaryotic transposable element IS1
  13704..13853   -  CDS            satA (fragment): STA_BACSU - Also known as yyaR. Experimental evidence at protein level: Swiss-Prot protein existence level 1. Involved in resistance to streptothricin, a broad-spectrum antibiotic produced by streptomycetes. Detoxifies streptothricin via acetylation of the beta amino group of the first beta-lysyl moiety of streptothricin. From Bacillus subtilis (strain 168).
  13852..14046   -  CDS            satA (fragment): STA_BACSU - Also known as yyaR. Experimental evidence at protein level: Swiss-Prot protein existence level 1. Involved in resistance to streptothricin, a broad-spectrum antibiotic produced by streptomycetes. Detoxifies streptothricin via acetylation of the beta amino group of the first beta-lysyl moiety of streptothricin. From Bacillus subtilis (strain 168).
  14049..14324   -  CDS            klaC (fragment): KLAC_ECOLX - Also known as telB. Protein predicted: Swiss-Prot protein existence level 4. Belongs to the kla operon, which is associated with cryptic tellurite resistance, and IncW plasmid fertility inhibition. From Escherichia coli.
  14388..15019   -  rep_origin     oriV: incP origin of replication
