[The description below was written by a language model from this plasmid's Addgene catalogue record and pLannotate feature annotations shown in this document.]
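Description:
pGWB14-LYX067 is a plant binary expression vector built on the pGWB14 backbone for Agrobacterium-mediated transient or stable expression of a Nicotiana benthamiana transcription factor (gene model Niben101Scf30065g00001.1). It is a low-copy, broad-host-range plasmid. The annotation shows an IncP oriV with its trans-acting replication protein trfA, along with oriT and traJ transfer functions, which together allow maintenance in both E. coli and Agrobacterium. Bacterial selection is by kanamycin through a backbone KanR gene. Remnants of tetracycline-resistance genes, an IS1 element and other fragmentary backbone sequences are also annotated.

Between the nopaline-type right and left T-DNA borders lie three expression units. The main cassette places the transcription factor coding sequence under the constitutive CaMV 35S promoter, flanked by attB1 and attB2 Gateway sites, although the record lists Gibson assembly as the cloning method. The coding sequence is fused at its C-terminus to a 3xHA epitope tag and followed by a NOS terminator. The automated annotation matches the insert to Arabidopsis YAB2, suggesting that it encodes a YABBY-family protein, but the catalogue entry does not state this. A second 35S-driven unit encodes the tomato bushy stunt virus P19 silencing suppressor with a CaMV poly(A) signal. P19 binds siRNAs and typically boosts transgene expression in leaf infiltration assays. This unit is not mentioned in the catalogue fields. The third unit, in the opposite orientation, is a 35S-driven hygromycin phosphotransferase gene with a NOS terminator, used to select stably transformed plants. The HA tag permits detection or immunoprecipitation of the expressed factor.
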