Addgene plasmid #126285: pGWB14-LYX067
Purpose: With a Nicotiana benthamiana transcription factor in PGWB14 backbone, for Agrobacterium mediated transient or stable expression corresponding transcription factor fused with a C-terminal HA tag.
Depositing lab: Silin Zhong. Depositing organization: Chinese University of Hong Kong.
Backbone
  Vector backbone: pGWB14
  Vector type: Plant Expression
  Selectable markers: Hygromycin
Growth in bacteria
  Bacterial resistance: Kanamycin, 50 μg/mL
  Growth temperature: 37°C
  Growth strain: DH5alpha
  Copy number: Low Copy
Gene/Insert
  Gene/Insert name: Niben101Scf30065g00001.1
  Species: Nicotiana benthamiana
  Promoter: CaMV 35S
  Tag / fusion protein: HA (C terminal on insert)
  Cloning method: Gibson Cloning
Terms and licenses: Academic/Nonprofit Terms; Industry Terms: Not Available to Industry
How to cite: pGWB14-LYX067 was a gift from Silin Zhong (Addgene plasmid # 126285 ; http://n2t.net/addgene:126285 ; RRID:Addgene_126285)
