>Addgene plasmid #126285 | pGWB14-LYX067 | depositor partial sequence | sequence record 241559 | Niben101Scf30065g00001.1
ATGTCACTCGACATGACATCTTTGATTTCTTCGGAACGTGTTTGTTACTTGCAGTGCAACTTTTGCAACA
CCGTTCTTGCGGTTAGCGTTCCATGCAGCAACATATTTGCCATTGTGACAGTAAGATGTGGCCACTGCTC
TAATTTGCTTTCTGTTAGTATGCAGTCTTCACCTCAGCCTCTCCCCCTTCCAGATCCACAGAAGCAGCAA
AGACAACAGTCAAATGTTGAAAATGGCAGTAAAGCCTGCGAGTCATCATCTTCTTCAAAGTTCAACAGAT
TTTCTGCCATTGATTATTCTCCTCAAATTGAACCTCGAATCACACCTATTCGCCCGCCGGAGAAAAGACA
ACGTCTTCCTTCTGCTTACAACCGATTCATCAAGGAAGAGATCCAAAGGATAAAGGCAAGCAATCCTGAT
ATTAGTCACCGGCAAGCTTTTAGCACTGCTGCCAAAAATTGGGCGCATTTTCCTCATATCCACTTTGGAC
TCAAGCAAGCCAAATTGGACCATGCAGTTGCAGGAGAGAGTCCTCATAAATCTCTTGGTCTTTAC
